Addgene plasmid #40587: pCS2+8CmCherry-ABCC1
Depositing lab: Amro Hamdoun. Depositing organization: University of California, San Diego (UCSD). Publication: Localization and Substrate Selectivity of Sea Urchin Multidrug (MDR) Efflux Transporters. Gokirmak T, Campanale JP, Shipp LE, Moy GW, Tao H, Hamdoun A. J Biol Chem. 2012 Nov 2. 10.1074/jbc.M112.424879 PubMed 23124201.
Backbone
  Vector backbone: pCS2+8CmCherry
  Backbone manufacturer: Gokirmak et al., 2012
  Backbone size w/o insert (bp): 4866
  Total vector size (bp): 9600
  Vector type: Sea urchin, zebrafish, Xenopus
Growth in bacteria
  Bacterial resistance: Ampicillin, 100 μg/mL
  Growth temperature: 37°C
  Growth strain: DH10B
  Copy number: High Copy
Gene/Insert
  Gene/Insert name: ABCC1 (alt name: MRP1)
  Species: Strongylocentrotus purpuratus
  Insert size (bp): 4731
  GenBank ID: JQ354984
  Promoter: SP6
  Tag / fusion protein: mCherry (C terminal on backbone)
  Cloning method: Restriction Enzyme; 5′ cloning site AscI (not destroyed); 3′ cloning site PacI (not destroyed)
  Sequencing primers: 5′ CTTGATTTAGGTGACATATAG; 3′ GCCTCCCAGCCCATGG
Terms and licenses: Academic/Nonprofit Terms; Industry Terms: Not Available to Industry
How to cite: pCS2+8CmCherry-ABCC1 was a gift from Amro Hamdoun (Addgene plasmid # 40587 ; http://n2t.net/addgene:40587 ; RRID:Addgene_40587)
