[The description below was written by a language model from this plasmid's Addgene catalogue record.]
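Description:
pCS2+8CmCherry-ABCC1 is an expression and in vitro transcription plasmid built on the pCS2+8CmCherry backbone, a derivative of the pCS2+ vector family listed for use in sea urchin, zebrafish and Xenopus embryos. It is maintained in E. coli as a high-copy plasmid under ampicillin selection. The total size is recorded as about 9.6 kb, of which roughly 4.9 kb is backbone. No feature table accompanies the record, so details such as the bacterial origin, polyadenylation signal or any additional promoters in the backbone are not stated here.

The insert is the roughly 4.7 kb coding sequence of ABCC1 (also called MRP1), an ATP-binding cassette multidrug efflux transporter, from the purple sea urchin Strongylocentrotus purpuratus. It was cloned between AscI and PacI sites, both of which remain intact, so the open reading frame can be excised or exchanged. The backbone supplies mCherry downstream of the cloning site, producing a transporter with a C-terminal red fluorescent tag. The listed promoter is SP6, a bacteriophage RNA polymerase promoter that in vectors of this type is generally used to synthesise mRNA in vitro for microinjection into eggs or embryos.

The associated publication concerns the localization and substrate selectivity of sea urchin multidrug efflux transporters. This fits use of the construct to express fluorescently labelled ABCC1 in embryos, to visualise where the protein resides in cells, and to assess its efflux activity.
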