>Addgene plasmid #40587 | pCS2+8CmCherry-ABCC1 | depositor partial sequence | sequence record 55567 | pCS2+8CmCherry-ABCC1 sequence 6639 bps
TATGCCATATAGTATTCCATATATGGGTTTTCCTATTGACGTAGATAGCCCCTCCCAATGGGCGGTCCCA
TATACCATATATGGGGCTTCCTAATACCGCCCATAGCCACTCCCCCATTGACGTCAATGGTCTCTATATA
TGGTCTTTCCTATTGACGTCATATGGGCGGTCCTATTGACGTATATGGCGCCTCCCCCATTGACGTCAAT
TACGGTAAATGGCCCGCCTGGCTCAATGCCCATTGACGTCAATAGGACCACCCACCATTGACGTCAATGG
GATGGCTCATTGCCCATTCATATCCGTTCTCACGCCCCCTATTGACGTCAATGACGGTAAATGGCCCACT
TGGCAGTACATCAATATCTATTAATAGTAACTTGGCAAGTACATTACTATTGGAAGTACGCCAGGGTACA
TTGGCAGTACTCCCATTGACGTCAATGGCGGTAAATGGCCCGCGATGGCTGCCAAGTACATCCCCATTGA
CGTCAATGGGGAGGGGCAATGACGCAAATGGGCGTTCCATTGACGTAAATGGGCGGTAGGCGTGCCTAAT
GGGAGGTCTATATAAGCAATGCTCGTTTAGGGAACCGCCATTCTGCCTGGGGACGTCGGAGCAAGCTTGA
TTTAGGTGACACTATAGAATACAAGCTACTTGTTCTTTTTGCAGGATCCACTAGTGGCGCGCCAATGGCA
CCAAACACTTCATGGGTGGAATTTTGCGGTTCCGATTTATGGGACCCATCCTTACTGAATGCTTCTGTAC
CTGATGTGACACCGTGTTTCCAAGAAACAGTGTTGTCATGGATACCATCAGCTTTTCTTGTTCTTATCAC
TCCTTTCTATCTCCTCTTCATGAAACACAATGACAGAGGATTCATTCCTATATCTAAACTGCACAAGGCT
AAATTGAGTCTTGGGTTGCTGCTCATTCTGCTACCAGTATTAGATGTGTGCAAAGGGATATCAGATATGA
TGCAGACTGATGGAGACTTGCCAGCCGTATACTTAGTCACTCCAGCAGTATTAGCAATAACTATGGTTGT
AGCCTTGATCCTCATCCATGTAGAGAGAATGAAAGGCCAGCAATCCTCTGGTGTGCTCTTTATATTCTAT
CTTATCAGTATTCTATGTGCAGTAGCAGAGTTTCATTCAAAGGCTATCAATGCCAAGGATCAAGGCTCCG
AGGATGCATTCCGCTATGTGACCTTTTACCTTTACTTCTTCCTTCTGATTGGTCAGTTAGTGTTAGTCAC
CTTTGCAGATCAGATGCCATATAACTCGCCAGATATTGCCGAAACTAATCCTTGCCCTGAAGCTAGAGCC
TCTTTCTTGTCTGTCATCACATTCTGGTGGTTTACAAGCATGGTGATCAAGGGATATAAGAAGAGTCTAG
AGAAAGCTGATCTGTGGTCTCTACTCACCAGAGATAAAGCTTCTAGAGTCGTCCCAGAATTTGAAAGTAG
CTGGTTAAAAGAAGTGCATAGGGTGAATCAATCCAAGCACAGTGCATACTCTCAAGCCTCGCTGAATCAC
CCTCATGGTGATGGAGGTCAGAAGTATGCTATGACAGAACTCGATCCAGATGGGAAATCCCCTAATGGTA
TCAACACCAAGGTCTACCGCCCACCTACTACTGATCCATCATCTAAAGGCAATATTGATGGTTACACTCA
GGCCCTAGCCGTACCACAGGTGGAGTTTATAGATAGTAGCAGTAAAGCATCGTTGTTTAGAGCTGTAGCT
ATGAGGTACGGAGAGAAATTCTTGGTTGCTGTTCTGCTCAAGTTCATCCATGACTGCTTACTCTTTGTCA
ACCCACAGATACTCAGATTACTGATCAACTTCACAGAAGACCATACTATATGGCAATGGAGGGGATTCTT
CTACGCAGGGGTCATGCTCATGATATCAATGTTCAACTCTACTCTATTACATCAGTACTTTCATCGTTGT
TTCATCGTTGGCATGCATCTCAGATCCGCTATCATTGGTGTGGTCTATAGAAAGTCTTTACAACTCTCTA
GTGCAGCCAGGAAAGGAGCTACCGTTGGTGAGATAGTCAACCTGATGTCAGTTGATGCTCAGCGTTTCAT
GGATCTCTGTACCTATCTCAACATGTTATGGTCAGGTCCATTTCAGATCTCAGTAGCTCTGTACTTCCTA
TGGCAGACGTTAGGTCCGTCAGTCTTGGCTGGGTTAGGTGTCATGATTCTACTCATACCGCTCAATGCAT
TGGTAGCTACGCAAGCAAGAAAACTACAAGTGAAACAGATGCAATACAAAGATGCTAGAATCAAACTGAT
GAGTGAGGTGCTGAGTGGCATCAAGGTGTTGAAGCTGTATGCATGGGAGGAGTCTTTCCAATCTAAGATT
CTTACCATCAGAGACAAGGAACTGAAAGTCTTACGTCTAGCTGCTTACCTCAATGCCTTCACCTCATTCA
CATGGACCTGTGCACCTGTCCTCGTTTCTGTGACGACGTTTGCAGTGTATGTGATATCAGATGAGAACAA
CATTCTTGATGCAGAGAAAGCTTTTGTTTCAATCGCTCTCTTTAATATCCTGCGCTTCCCACTCAGTATC
ATGCCAAATCTTATCTCAAATATGGTGCAGACCAGTGTATCACTGAAGCGTTTGGAGAAGTTCTTGAAGA
ATGAACAGCTAGACCCTCAGAATGTAGACCATTTCAACATGCCAGGTCACTCGATAACTGTAGATAGTGG
ACATTTCACTTGGGATAGAGAGGAGAAAACAACTCTTACAAACATCAATCTGGACATCAAGCAAGGATCT
CTAGTAGCGGTTGTAGGACAGGTAGGATGCGGGAAGTCATCACTTCTATCTGCGTTGCTGGGGGAGATGG
AGAAAGTAGATGGGAAAGTCTTTGTGCAGGGTTCCGTTGCCTATGTTCCTCAGCAAGCTTGGATACAGAA
TGCAACTCTGAGATCAAACATTGTTTTCAGTGGAGATCTTCATGTTACTAAGTACAAGCATGTGATACAG
TCATGTGCCTTGGCTCGTGATCTTGTGGTGTTACCAGGTGGAGACATGACAGAGATTGGTGAAAAGGGTA
TCAACCTGAGTGGTGGTCAGAAGCAGAGGGTCAGTCTGGCCAGAGCTGTGTATGCTAACACTGACCTCTA
CCTGCTGGACGATCCTCTGAGTGCTGTGGATGCTCATGTAGCCAAGCATATCTTTGGACATGTCATAGGA
CCTCAAGGTCTTCTCAAGAACAAGACTCGGATCCTGGTAACTCATGGGATTAGCTTCCTACCTCAGGTCG
ATCAGATCATTGTTATGATAGATGGCTCCGTTTCTGAGATCGGCTCTTATCAGGATCTCTTGGATCAGAA
TGGTGCGTTTGCAGAGTTTCTTCGGAACTACAGCCAAGATGCAGATGAGAAGGAAGATGAGGACGAGGAA
GAGGAGGAGGAGGAAGAAGATATACCAGTCAATATATCATTGGAAGATCTAACAGAAGACAGAGAGCCAA
CCAGAAACCTAGAACCACTCAGAGGAAAAGCTAGGAAACTAAGTAAAGGCATAGAGGCTATATCACAGTA
TGATATCTTCAACACACCGAGTAAGAAGACGGACCATGTAATGAAGACGGAGGCCTATGATGAGGTTGTG
ATGGGGGATACAGAGGAGAAGATAATACGAGCTGAGAAGGCAAAGCTGGGCAATGTCAAGTTGACAGTCT
TCTGGGCCTACATCCGTTCCATCGGTGTATTTCTCTCCACTGTCATTGTCGCCCTCTACATGCTCTTCAA
CGTCACCTCCGTAGCAGGTAACCTATGGCTAAGCCGCTGGAGTAATGAGCCCTTGGTTAACGGAACACAA
CCAGACTCTGTGAGGGATAGATATCTCACTGTCTACGCATTGCTCGGACTCACACAGGGCATGTGGATAT
ATTGTGGAGATATGTTACTGTACACCGGCGCTGTCAGGGCTACCTCTCACATGCATCATACCATGGTTGT
AAAGTGTCTCCGGTATCCGATGACATTCTTTGAGACATCGTTGAAAGGTCAGATGTTGAACCGGTTTGGT
AAGGATGTAAACGAGATGGATACGAAGATGGGTGACAATATGAGGACCATGTTACTAGTAGCAACCAAGT
ACATCAGGACTATAGCAGTCATCTGTGCTGTACTTCCTCTCTTCACCATCATCATTCTACCTCTAAGTCT
GGTTTTCATTTATATGCAGCGGTTCTACATCTGTACCTCCCGGCAGTTAAAAAGACTTGAGTCAGTGTCA
CGATCACCCATCTATTCACATTTCTCTGAGACGATCGTCGGTACCAGCACCATCAGAGCATATCAACGTC
AGCAAGACTTCATCAAACACAATGAGCAGCTGATTGATAACAATCATATCACATACTACCCTAATATCAT
CTCAAACAGATGGCTTGCCTTGAGACTAGAGTGTGTTGGGAACTGCATCGTATTCTTTGCGGCTCTCTTT
GCAGTGATTGGTCGATCCAATCTTAGCTCGGGCATCGTAGGATTGTCCATCAGCTATGCCCTGCAGATTA
CCCAGACATTGAATTGGATGGTGCGAATGACCAGTGAGCTTGAAACCAATATTGTTTCTGTGGAGAGAGT
CAAGGAATATTCTGAAGCACCGACAGAGGCAGCTGCTATAGTAGCAGACAACAGACCTGCAGAGTCATGG
CCTGATGAAGGCAAAGTAGAGTTTATCAACTACAGTACTCGTTATAGAGAAGGGCTTGACCTTGTCATCA
AAGGAATCAATTTTACTGTCAAGCCTGGTGAGAAGGTTGGTGTTGTTGGAAGGACAGGAGCAGGGAAATC
TTCTCTGACCATGGCTCTCTTCAGAATCATTGAACCTGCTGAAGGTCACATTGAGATTGATGGTGTGGAC
ATCTCATTGATTGGTCTCAAAGATCTAAGGTCTAAGATCACCATTATACCTCAGGATCCTGTCCTGTTTG
CTGGACCTCTACGTATGAATCTGGATCCATTTGAGAGCTATACTGATGATGAGGTCTGGCTAGCTCTTAG
ACTGTCTCATCTAGCAACGTTCATCTCTAGTCTTCCTGAGGGATTGCAGTATGAGTGTGCAGAGGGAGGA
GAAAACCTCAGTGTTGGTCAGCGGCAGCTGATCTGCCTTGCGAGGGCGCTGTTGAGGAAGAGCAAGATCT
TGGTCTTAGACGAAGCGACTGCAGCAGTGGATCTAGAGACGGATGATCTCATCCAGACTACAATACGAAC
AGAGTTCGCAGAATGTACAGTCATCACAATAGCACATAGGATCAACACTATCATGGATAGTACAAGAATC
TTGGTGATGGATGGAGGAGAGATAGCAGAGTTTGACACACCCACCGAGCTACTAACCAGTGGAGGGATCT
TCTACACTATGGCCAAAGATGCAGGACTTACCTCATTAATTAAAGGCCGGCCAGCGATCGCCGGACATCG
ATTGATGGTGAGCAAGGGCGAGGAGGATAACATGGCCATCATCAAGGAGTTCATGCGCTTCAAGGTGCAC
ATGGAGGGCTCCGTGAACGGCCACGAGTTCGAGATCGAGGGCGAGGGCGAGGGCCGCCCCTACGAGGGCA
CCCAGACCGCCAAGCTGAAGGTGACCAAGGGTGGCCCCCTGCCCTTCGCCTGGGACATCCTGTCCCCTCA
GTTCATGTACGGCTCCAAGGCCTACGTGAAGCACCCCGCCGACATCCCCGACTACTTGAAGCTGTCCTTC
CCCGAGGGCTTCAAGTGGGAGCGCGTGATGAACTTCGAGGACGGCGGCGTGGTGACCGTGACCCAGGACT
CCTCCCTGCAGGACGGCGAGTTCATCTACAAGGTGAAGCTGCGCGGCACCAACTTCCCCTCCGACGGCCC
CGTAATGCAGAAGAAGACCATGGGCTGGGAGGCCTCCTCCGAGCGGATGTACCCCGAGGACGGCGCCCTG
AAGGGCGAGATCAAGCAGAGGCTGAAGCTGAAGGACGGCGGCCACTACGACGCTGAGGTCAAGACCACCT
ACAAGGCCAAGAAGCCCGTGCAGCTGCCCGGCGCCTACAACGTCAACATCAAGTTGGACATCACCTCCCA
CAACGAGGACTACACCATCGTGGAACAGTACGAACGCGCCGAGGGCCGCCACTCCACCGGCGGCATGGAC
GAGCTGTACAAGTAAGAATTCAAGGCCTCTCGAGCCTCTAGAACTATAGTGAGTCGTATTACGTAGATCC
AGACATGATAAGATACATTGATGAGTTTGGACAAACCACAACTAGAATGCAGTGAAAAAAATGCTTTATT
TGTGAAATTTGTGATGCTATTGCTTTATTTGTAACCATTATAAGCTGCAATAAACAAGTTAACAACAACA
ATTGCATTCATTTTATGTTTCAGGTTCAGGGGGAGGTGTGGGAGGTTTTTTAATTCGCGGCCGCGGCGCC
AATGCATTGGGCCCGGTACCCAGCTTTTGTTCCCTTTAGTGAGGGTTAATTGCGCGCTTGGCGTAATCAT
GGTCATAGCTGTTTCCTGTGTGAAATTGTTATCCGCTCACAATTCCACACAACATACGAGCCGGGAGCAT
AAAGTGTAAAGCCTGGGGTGCCTAATGAGTGAGCTAACTCACATTAATTGCGTTGCGCT
