>Addgene plasmid #40587 | pCS2+8CmCherry-ABCC1 | addgene partial sequence | sequence record 56523 | mCherry-R 5'-TTGGTCACCTTCAGCTTGG-3'
CCCTCGATCTCGAACTCGTGGCCGTTCACGGAGCCCTCCATGTGCACCTTGAAGCGCATGAACTCCTTGA
TGATGGCCATGTTATCCTCCTCGCCCTTGCTCACCATCAATCGATGTCCGGCGATCGCTGGCCGGCCTTT
AATTAATGAGGTAAGTCCTGCATCTTTGGCCATAGTGTAGAAGATCCCTCCACTGGTTAGTAGCTCGGTG
GGTGTGTCAAACTCTGCTATCTCTCCTCCATCCATCACCAAGATTCTTGTACTATCCATGATAGTGTTGA
TCCTATGTGCTATTGTGATGACTGTACATTCTGCGAACTCTGTTCGTATTGTAGTCTGGATGAGATCATC
CGTCTCTAGATCCACTGCTGCAGTCGCTTCGTCTAAGACCAAGATCTTGCTCTTCCTCAACAGCGCCCTC
GCAAGGCAGATCAGCTGCCGCTGACCAACACTGAGGTTTTCTCCTCCCTCTGCACACTCATACTGCAATC
CCTCAGGAAGACTAGAGATGAACGTTGCTAGATGAGACAGTCTAAGAGCTAGCCAGACCTCATCATCAGT
ATAGCTCTCAAATGGATCCAGATTCATACGTAGAGGTCCAGCAAACAGGACAGGATCCTGAGGTATAATG
GTGATCTTAGACCTTAGATCTTTGAGACCAATCAATGAGATGTCCACACCATCAATCTCAATGTGACCTT
CAGCAGGTTCAATGATTCTGAAGAGAGCCATGGTCAGAGAAGATTTCCCTGCTCCTGTCCTTCCAACAAC
ACCAACCTTCTCACCAGGCTTGACAGTAAAATTGATTCCTTTGATGAC
