>Addgene plasmid #40587 | pCS2+8CmCherry-ABCC1 | addgene partial sequence | sequence record 56526 | EBV_rev
CTCACTATAGTTCTAGAGGCTCGAGAGGCCTTGAATTCTTACTTGTACAGCTCGTCCATGCCGCCGGTGG
AGTGGCGGCCCTCGGCGCGTTCGTACTGTTCCACGATGGTGTAGTCCTCGTTGTGGGAGGTGATGTCCAA
CTTGATGTTGACGTTGTAGGCGCCGGGCAGCTGCACGGGCTTCTTGGCCTTGTAGGTGGTCTTGACCTCA
GCGTCGTAGTGGCCGCCGTCCTTCAGCTTCAGCCTCTGCTTGATCTCGCCCTTCAGGGCGCCGTCCTCGG
GGTACATCCGCTCGGAGGAGGCCTCCCAGCCCATGGTCTTCTTCTGCATTACGGGGCCGTCGGAGGGGAA
GTTGGTGCCGCGCAGCTTCACCTTGTAGATGAACTCGCCGTCCTGCAGGGAGGAGTCCTGGGTCACGGTC
ACCACGCCGCCGTCCTCGAAGTTCATCACGCGCTCCCACTTGAAGCCCTCGGGGAAGGACAGCTTCAAGT
AGTCGGGGATGTCGGCGGGGTGCTTCACGTAGGCCTTGGAGCCGTACATGAACTGAGGGGACAGGATGTC
CCAGGCGAAGGGCAGGGGGCCACCCTTGGTCACCTTCAGCTTGGCGGTCTGGGTGCCCTCGTAGGGGCGG
CCCTCGCCCTCGCCCTCGATCTCGAACTCGTGGCCGTTCACGGAGCCCTCCATGTGCACCTTGAAGCGCA
TGAACTCCTTGATGATGGCCATGTTATCCTCCTCGCCCTTGCTCACCATCAATCGATGTCCGGCGATCGC
TGGCCGG
